>Addgene plasmid #149148 | pGBW-m4046687 | addgene full sequence | sequence record 297804 | Ginkgo NGS Result
GCGGCCGCTTGCTATATTGAAGTACGGATTAGAAGCCGCCGAGCGGGCGACAGCCCTCCGACGGAAGACT
CTCCTCCGTGCGTCCTCGTCTTCACCGGTCGCGTTCCTGAAACGCAGATGTGCCTCGCGCCGCACTGCTC
CGAACAATAAAGATTCTACAATACTAGCTTTTATGGTTATGAAGAGGAAAAATTGGCAGTAACCTGGCCC
CACAAACCTTCAAATTAACGAATCAAATTAACAACCATAGGATGATAATGCGATTAGTTTTTTAGCCTTA
TTTCTGGGGTAATTAATCAGCGAAGCGATGATTTTTGATCTATTAACAGATATATAAATGGAAAAGCTGC
ATAACCACTTTAACTAATACTTTCAACATTTTCAGTTTGTATTACTTCTTATTCAAATGTCATAAAAGTA
TCAACAAAAAATTGTTAATATACCTCTATACTTTAACGTCAAGGAGAAAAAACTATAATGTCCAAAATGT
CAGACGTCAAGTGTACGTCGGTAGTTCTCCTGAGTGTTCTACAACAGTTACGTGTGGAGAGCTCTTCCAA
GCTTTGGGCACAATGCGTCCAATTGCACAATGATATTTTATTGGCCAAAGATACAACCGAAGCTTTCGAA
AAGATGGTTTCTTTGTTGTCTGTCTTGTTGTCTATGCAAGGTGCTGTTGACATAAACAAGTTGTGTGAAG
AAATGCTAGATAACAGAGCTACTTTACAATAAACAGGCCCCTTTTCCTTTGTCGATATCATGTAATTAGT
TATGTCACGCTTACATTCACGCCCTCCTCCCACATCCGCTCTAACCGAAAAGGAAGGAGTTAGACAACCT
GAAGTCTAGGTCCCTATTTATTTTTTTTAATAGTTATGTTAGTATTAAGAACGTTATTTATATTTCAAAT
TTTTCTTTTTTTTCTGTACAAAGCGGCCGCCGAACCACTAGTGCACTGCAGTACACGGTTTCCTTGAAAT
TTTTTTGATTCGGTAATCTCCGAACAGAAGGAAGAACGAAGGAAGGAGCACAGACTTAGATTGGTATATA
TACGCATATGTAGTGTTGAAGAAACATGAAATTGCCCAGTATTCTTAACCCAACTGCACAGAACAAAAAC
GTGCAGGAAACGAAGATAAATCATGTCGAAAGCTACATATAAGGAACGTGCTGCTACTCATCCTAGTCCT
GTTGCTGCCAAGCTATTTAATATCATGCACGAAAAGCAAACAAACTTGTGTGCTTCATTGGATGTTCGTA
CCACCAAGGAATTACTGGAGTTAGTTGAAGCATTAGGTCCCAAAATTTGTTTACTAAAAACACATGTGGA
TATCTTGACTGATTTTTCCATGGAGGGCACAGTTAAGCCGCTAAAGGCATTATCCGCCAAGTACAATTTT
TTACTCTTCGAGGACAGAAAATTTGCTGACATTGGTAATACAGTCAAATTGCAGTACTCTGCGGGTGTAT
ACAGAATAGCAGAATGGGCAGACATTACGAATGCACACGGTGTGGTGGGCCCAGGTATTGTTAGCGGTTT
GAAGCAGGCGGCAGAAGAAGTAACAAAGGAACCTAGAGGCCTTTTGATGTTAGCAGAATTGTCATGCAAG
GGCTCCCTATCTACTGGAGAATATACTAAGGGTACTGTTGACATTGCGAAGAGCGACAAAGATTTTGTTA
TCGGCTTTATTGCTCAAAGAGACATGGGTGGAAGAGATGAAGGTTACGATTGGTTGATTATGACACCCGG
TGTGGGTTTAGATGACAAGGGAGATGCATTGGGTCAACAGTATAGAACCGTGGATGATGTGGTTTCTACA
GGATCTGACATTATTATTGTTGGAAGAGGACTATTTGCAAAGGGAAGGGATGCTAAGGTAGAGGGTGAAC
GTTACAGAAAAGCAGGCTGGGAAGCATATTTGAGAAGATGCGGCCAGCAAAACTAAAAAACTGTATTATA
AGTAAATGCATGTATACTAAACTCACAAATTAGAGCTTCAATTTAATTATATCAGTTATTACCCGAGTAA
CGAAGCATCTGTGCTTCATTTTGTAGAACAAAAATGCAACGCGAGAGCGCTAATTTTTCAAACAAAGAAT
CTGAGCTGCATTTTTACAGAACAGAAATGCAACGCGAAAGCGCTATTTTACCAACGAAGAATCTGTGCTT
CATTTTTGTAAAACAAAAATGCAACGCGAGAGCGCTAATTTTTCAAACAAAGAATCTGAGCTGCATTTTT
ACAGAACAGAAATGCAACGCGAGAGCGCTATTTTACCAACAAAGAATCTATACTTCTTTTTTGTTCTACA
AAAATGCATCCCGAGAGCGCTATTTTTCTAACAAAGCATCTTAGATTACTTTTTTTCTCCTTTGTGCGCT
CTATAATGCAGTCTCTTGATAACTTTTTGCACTGTAGGTCCGTTAAGGTTAGAAGAAGGCTACTTTGGTG
TCTATTTTCTCTTCCATAAAAAAAGCCTGACTCCACTTCCCGCGTTTACTGATTACTAGCGAAGCTGCGG
GTGCATTTTTTCAAGATAAAGGCATCCCCGATTATATTCTATACCGATGTGGATTGCGCATACTTTGTGA
ACAGAAAGTGATAGCGTTGATGATTCTTCATTGGTCAGAAAATTATGAACGGTTTCTTCTATTTTGTCTC
TATATACTACGTATAGGAAATGTTTACATTTTCGTATTGTTTTCGATTCACTCTATGAATAGTTCTTACT
ACAATTTTTTTGTCTAAAGAGTAATACTAGAGATAAACATAAAAAATGTAGAGGTCGAGTTTAGATGCAA
GTTCAAGGAGCGAAAGGTGGATGGGTAGGTTATATAGGGATATAGCACAGAGATATATAGCAAAGAGATA
CTTTTGAGCAATGTTTGTGGAAGCGGTATTCGCAATATTTTAGTAGCTCGTTACAGTCCGGTGCGTTTTT
GGTTTTTTGAAAGTGCGTCATCAGAGCGCTTTTGGTTTTCAAAAGCGCTCTGAAGTTCCTATACTTTCTA
GCTAGAGAATAGGAACTTCCCGAGCGGCCGCGTGTTACAAGCTTGACTCCAGCGTAACTGGACTGCAATC
AACTCACTGGCTCACCTTCACGGGTGGGCCTTTCTTCGGTAGAAAATCAAAGGATCTTCTTGAGATCCTT
TTTTTCTGCGCGTAATCTGCTGCTTGCAAACAAAAAAACCACCGCTACCAGCGGTGGTTTGTTTGCCGGA
TCAAGAGCTACCAACTCTTTTTCCGAGGTAACTGGCTTCAGCAGAGCGCAGATACCAAATACTGTTCTTC
TAGTGTAGCCGTAGTTAGGCCACCACTTCAAGAACTCTGTAGCACCGCCTACATACCTCGCTCTGCTAAT
CCTGTTACCAGTGGCTGCTGCCAGTGGCGATAAGTCGTGTCTTACCGGGTTGGACTCAAGACGATAGTTA
CCGGATAAGGCGCAGCGGTCGGGCTGAACGGGGGGTTCGTGCACACAGCCCAGCTTGGAGCGAACGACCT
ACACCGAACTGAGATACCTACAGCGTGAGCTATGAGAAAGCGCCACGCTTCCCGAAGGGAGAAAGGCGGA
CAGGTATCCGGTAAGCGGCAGGGTCGGAACAGGAGAGCGCACGAGGGAGCTTCCAGGGGTAAACGCCTGG
TATCTTTATAGTCCTGTCGGGTTTCGCCACCTCTGACTTGAGCATCGATTTTTGTGATGCTCGTCAGGGG
GGCGGAGCCTATGGAAAAACGCCAGCAACGCAGAAAGGCCCACCCGAAGGTGAGCCAGGTGATTACATTT
GGGCCCTCATCAGAGGTTTTCACCGTCATCACCGAAACGCGCGAGGCAGCTGCGGTAAAGCTCATCAGCG
TGGTCGTGAAGCGATTCACAGATGTCTGCCTGTTCATCCGCGTCCAGCTCGTTGAGTTTCTCCAGAAGCG
TTAATGTCTGGCTTCTGATAAAGCGGGCCATGTTAAGGGCGGTTTTTTCCTGTTTGGTCACTTACCAATG
CTTAATCAGTGAGGCACCTATCTCAGCGATCTGTCTATTTCGTTCATCCATAGTTGCCTGACTCCCCGTC
GTGTAGATAACTACGATGCGGGAGGGCTTACCATCTGGCCCCAGTGCTGCAATGATACCGCGAGACCCAC
GCTCACCGGCTCCAGATTTATCAGCAATAAACCAGCCAGCCGGGAGGGCCGAGCGCAGAAGTGATCCTGC
AACTTTATCCGCCTCCATCCAGTCTATTAATTGTTGCCGGGAAGCTAGAGTAAGTAGTTCGCCAGTTAAT
AGTTTGCGCAACGTTGTTGCCATTGCTACAGGCATCGTGGTGTCACGCTCGTCGTTTGGTATGGCTTCAT
TCAGCTCCGGTTCCCAACGATCAAGGCGAGTTACATGATCCCCCATGTTGTGCAAAAAAGCGGTTAGCTC
CTTCGGTCCTCCGATCGTTGCCAGAAGTAAGTTGGCCGCAGTGTTATCACTCATGGTTATGGCAGCACTG
CATAATTCTCTTACTGTCATGCCATCCGTGAGATGCTTTTCTGTGACTGGTGAGTACTCAACCAAGTCAT
TCTGAGAATAGTGTATGCGGCGACCGAGTTGCTCTTGCCCGGCGTCAATACGGGATAATACCGCGCCACA
TAGCAGAACTTTAAAAGTGCTCATCATTGGAAAACGTTCTTCGGGGCGTAAACTCTCAAGGATCTTACCG
CTGTTGAGATCCAGTTCGATGTAACCCACTCGTGCACCCAACTGATCTTCAGCATCTTTTACTTTCACCA
GCGTTTCTGGGTGAGCAAAAACAGGAAGGCAAAATGCCGCAAAAAAGGGAATAAGGGCGACACGGAAATG
TTGAATACTCATTTTAGCTTCCTTAGCTCCTGAAAATCTCGATAACTCAAAAAATACGCCCGGTAGTGAT
CTTATTTCATTATGGTGAAAGTTGGAACCTCTTACGTGCCGATCAAGTCAAAAGCCTCCGGTCGGAGGCT
TTTGACTTTCTGCTATGGAGGTCAGGTATGATTTAAATGGTCAGTTAGA
Features (pLannotate 1.2.2; 12 found; start..end, strand, type, name):
     25..466     +  promoter       GAL1 promoter: S. cerevisiae GAL1; inducible promoter, regulated by Gal4
    758..930     +  terminator     CYC1 terminator (fragment): S. cerevisiae CYC1; transcription terminator for CYC1
    966..1142    +  promoter       URA3 promoter (fragment): S. cerevisiae URA3
   1143..1946    +  CDS            URA3: orotidine-5'-phosphate decarboxylase, required for uracil biosynthesis; S. cerevisiae URA3; yeast auxotrophic marker, counterselectable with 5-fluoroorotic acid (5-FOA)
   2029..3011    -  rep_origin     2μ ori: yeast 2μ plasmid origin of replication
   3089..3118    +  terminator     T3Te terminator: phage T3 early transcription terminator
   3140..3727    +  rep_origin     ori: high-copy-number ColE1/pMB1/pBR322/pUC origin of replication
   3739..3766    -  terminator     T7Te terminator: phage T7 early transcription terminator
   3790..3981    -  CDS            rop: Rop protein, which maintains plasmids at low copy number; rop
   3982..4842    -  CDS            AmpR: β-lactamase; bla; confers resistance to ampicillin, carbenicillin, and related antibiotics
   4843..4945    -  promoter       cat promoter: promoter of the E. coli cat gene encoding chloramphenicol acetyltransferase
   4946..4977    -  terminator     tonB terminator: bidirectional E. coli tonB-P14 transcription terminator
