[The description below was written by a language model from this plasmid's Addgene catalogue record and pLannotate feature annotations shown in this document.]
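Description:
pGBW-m4046687 is an episomal yeast expression plasmid for producing the SARS-CoV-2 non-structural protein nsp7 in Saccharomyces cerevisiae. It is a yeast–E. coli shuttle vector. In yeast it replicates from the 2μ origin, which typically supports multicopy maintenance, and is selected by uracil prototrophy through a URA3 cassette with its own promoter; URA3 also allows counterselection on 5-FOA. In bacteria it is propagated from a ColE1/pUC-type origin and selected with ampicillin via the β-lactamase gene, which the annotation places downstream of a cat promoter. The catalogue lists the plasmid as high copy, although the annotation also detects a rop-like segment adjacent to AmpR. Short phage T3Te and T7Te terminators and a tonB terminator flank the bacterial modules, presumably insulating them from read-through transcription.

The payload is a synthetic nsp7 coding sequence of roughly 250 bp, corresponding to the mature nsp7 cleavage product of the viral ORF1ab polyprotein and recoded for S. cerevisiae codon usage ("recode 1"). The feature table does not annotate the insert itself, but the gap between the GAL1 promoter and the CYC1 terminator fragment matches its expected position and size. Expression is therefore galactose-inducible through Gal4 and terminated by CYC1 sequences. No epitope tags or reporters are recorded. The insert was made by gene synthesis, and the sequence record is an NGS result that the depositor notes may not cover the entire plasmid. The construct is intended for inducible expression of nsp7 in yeast; the record does not state a more specific application.
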