Addgene plasmid #149148: pGBW-m4046687
Purpose: Yeast Expression plasmid for SARS-CoV-2 nsp7
Depositing lab: Ginkgo Bioworks & Benjie Chen. Depositing organization: Ginkgo Bioworks.
Backbone
  Vector backbone: AmpR; 2u URA3
  Backbone size w/o insert (bp): 4078
  Vector type: Yeast Expression
  Selectable markers: URA3
Growth in bacteria
  Bacterial resistance: Ampicillin, 100 μg/mL
  Growth temperature: 37°C
  Growth strain: DH5alpha
  Copy number: High Copy
Gene/Insert
  Gene/Insert name: SARS-CoV-2 nsp7
  Species: S. cerevisiae (budding yeast); Severe acute respiratory syndrome coronavirus 2
  Insert size (bp): 248
  Mutation: Saccharomyces cerevisiae recode 1
  Entrez Gene: ORF1ab (a.k.a. GU280_gp01)
  Promoter: pGAL1
  Cloning method: Unknown
Resource information
  A portion of this plasmid was derived from a plasmid made by: GinkgoBioworks
Depositor comments: NCBI Reference Sequence: YP_009725303.1. Created by gene synthesis with Not1 site. NGS used for QC was performed by Ginkgo and may not fully cover the entire plasmid.
How to cite: pGBW-m4046687 was a gift from Ginkgo Bioworks & Benjie Chen (Addgene plasmid # 149148 ; http://n2t.net/addgene:149148 ; RRID:Addgene_149148)
